Addgene plasmid #17563: FLAG-Foxo1-ADA 6KQ
Depositing lab: Domenico Accili. Depositing organization: Columbia University. Publication: FoxO1 protects against pancreatic beta cell failure through NeuroD and MafA induction. Kitamura YI, Kitamura T, Kruse JP, Raum JC, Stein R, Gu W, Accili D. Cell Metab. 2005 Sep . 2(3):153-63. 10.1016/j.cmet.2005.08.004 PubMed 16154098.
Backbone
  Vector backbone: pCMV5
  Backbone size w/o insert (bp): 5600
  Vector type: Mammalian Expression
Growth in bacteria
  Bacterial resistance: Ampicillin, 100 μg/mL
  Growth temperature: 37°C
  Growth strain: DH5alpha
  Copy number: Unknown
Gene/Insert
  Gene/Insert name: Foxo1 ADA 6KQ (alt names: Foxo1; Fkhr; forkhead box O1)
  Species: M. musculus (mouse)
  Insert size (bp): 1700
  Mutation: K242, K245, K259, K262, K271 and K291 were replaced with glutamine.It also contains T24A, S253D and S316A mutations.
  GenBank ID: NM_019739
  Entrez Gene: Foxo1 (a.k.a. Afxh, FKHR, Fkhr1, Foxo1a)
  Promoter: CMV
  Tag / fusion protein: Myc (C terminal on backbone); Flag (N terminal on insert)
  Cloning method: Restriction Enzyme; 5′ cloning site KpnI (not destroyed); 3′ cloning site XbaI (not destroyed)
  Sequencing primers: 5′ CMV-F; pCEP-F; 3′ hGH-pA-R (CCAGCTTGGTTCCCAATAGA)
Terms and licenses: Academic/Nonprofit Terms; Industry Terms: Not Available to Industry
Depositor comments: This plasmid has an E15G mutation that is not thought to affect plasmid function. It also has K219R, G282R, and L619P polymorphisms.
How to cite: FLAG-Foxo1-ADA 6KQ was a gift from Domenico Accili (Addgene plasmid # 17563 ; http://n2t.net/addgene:17563 ; RRID:Addgene_17563)
