[The description below was written by a language model from this plasmid's Addgene catalogue record.]
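Description:
FLAG-Foxo1-ADA 6KQ is a mammalian expression plasmid built on the pCMV5 backbone (about 5.6 kb without insert) that carries a mutant mouse Foxo1 (forkhead box O1, also known as Fkhr) coding sequence of roughly 1.7 kb, cloned between KpnI and XbaI sites that both remain intact. It is propagated in E. coli under ampicillin selection; the copy number is recorded as unknown, and the record lists no mammalian selection marker, which suggests transient transfection use. Transcription in mammalian cells is driven by the CMV promoter. One listed sequencing primer anneals in a human growth hormone polyadenylation region, implying that this element terminates the transcript. The protein carries an N-terminal FLAG tag supplied with the insert, and a C-terminal Myc tag is recorded as coming from the backbone, allowing detection or immunoprecipitation with standard epitope antibodies.

The insert combines two sets of mutations. The "ADA" changes (T24A, S253D, S316A) alter the three sites generally known as the Akt/PKB phosphorylation sites of Foxo1, which normally mediate insulin-dependent nuclear exclusion. The "6KQ" changes replace K242, K245, K259, K262, K271 and K291 with glutamine, a substitution commonly used to mimic constitutive lysine acetylation. Together they allow the effect of acetylation state on Foxo1 localisation, stability or transcriptional activity to be examined independently of phosphorylation-driven regulation. The associated work concerns Foxo1 protection against pancreatic beta cell failure through NeuroD and MafA induction. The depositor notes an additional E15G mutation not thought to affect function, as well as K219R, G282R and L619P polymorphisms relative to the reference sequence.
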