>Addgene plasmid #17563 | FLAG-Foxo1-ADA 6KQ | addgene partial sequence | sequence record 25141 | 17563 with hGH-PA-R
TTGCCCCTTGCTCCNTACCACCCCCCTCCACCCCATAATATTATAGAAGGACACCTAGTCAGACAAAATG
ATGCAACTTAATTTTATTAGGACAAGGCTGGTGGGCACTGGAGTGGCAACTTCCAGGGCCAGGAGAGGCA
CTGGGGAGGGGTCACAGGGATGCCACCCGGGATCCTCTAGAATTCAGCGGCCGCTTTTTTTTTTTTTTTT
TTTTTTTTTTTTTTTTAATCTTGAAAACTATAANGAGGGGTGAAGGGNATCTTTGGACTGCTCCTCANTT
CCTGCTGTCANACAATCTGAAGGACTTTTAAATGTANCCTGCTCACTAACTCTTAGCCTGACACCCAGCT
GTGTGTTGTANTCTTGACACTGTGTGGGAAGCTTTGGTTGGGCAACACATTATCAAAGTTAAAATCCAAG
GTATCTCCATCCATGGGGTCATTCCGAATGATGGACTCCATGTCACAGTCCAAGCGCTCAATAAACATGC
CATCCAAGTCACTTGGGAGCTTCTCCTGGTGGAGGACACCCATCCTACCATAGCCATTGCANCTGCTCAC
CGAGGANNANCTGCCCAGGGCACTCATCTGCATGGGGTGGGACANAGGCACTTGTAAAGGTGTCTTCACG
GGGGTCAAGCGGTTCATGGCAGANGTGTGANGNATGGTGTTCNCCACATGGGGCAGGGTACNGCCGTTGA
CCNAANCCGTTTGCTGNNNNNNNTCCAGGGGNGGGTGTGGGANCTGGGGTTCATCATTTTGT
