>Addgene plasmid #17563 | FLAG-Foxo1-ADA 6KQ | addgene partial sequence | sequence record 25142 | mFoxo1-F 5'-aaggccatcgagagctcag-3'
NNNNNNNNNNNNNNNNNCTACGAGTGGNNGGTGAAGAGCGTGCCCTACTTCAAGGATAAGGGCGACAGCA
ACAGCTCGGCGGGCTGGAAGAATTCAATTCGCCACAATCTGTCCCTTCACAGCAGGTTTATTCGAGTGCA
GAATGAAGGAACTGGAAAGAGTTCTTGGTGGATGCTCAATCCAGAGGGAGGCCAGAGCGGACAATCACCC
CGGAGAAGAGCTGCGGACATGGACAACAACAGTCAATTTGCTCAGAGCCGAGGGCGGGCTGCTAAGAAAC
AAGCATCTCTCCAGTCTGGGCAAGAGGGTCCTAGAGACAGCCCTGGGTCTCAGTTTTCTCAGTGGCCTGC
GAGTCCTGGGTCCCACAGCAACGATGACTTTGATAACTGGAGTACATTTCGTCCTCGAACCAGCGCAAAT
GCTAGTACCATCAGTGGGAGACTTTCTCCCATCATGACAGAGCAGGATGACCTGGGAGATGGGGACGTGC
ATTCCCTGGTGTATCCACCCTCTGCTGCCAAGATGGCGTCTACGCTGCCCAGTCTGTCTGAAATCAGCAA
TCCAGAAAACATGGAGAACCTTCTGGATAATCTCAACCTTCTCTCGTCCCCAACATCTTTAACTGTGTCC
ACCCAGTCCTCGCCTGGCAGCATGATGCAGCAGACACCATGCTATTCGTTTGCACCGCCNAACACCAGTC
TAAATTCACCCAGTCCNNACTACTCAANNNNNNNNNNNNNNNNNNNNNNNNNNNNCNNNNNTNNNCNCNN
NNGCNNNTTNNNNNNNNNNNNNNNGNAAAANANTNNGGGGGANNNNNNNNNNNNNNNNNGNNNNNNNNCC
CCNNNNNNNNNNAANNNNNNNNNNNNTNNNNNNNNNNNNNNNNNNNNNNNNNNNNNNNN
