>Addgene plasmid #17563 | FLAG-Foxo1-ADA 6KQ | addgene partial sequence | sequence record 69846 | CMV-F 5'-CGCAAATGGGCGGTAGGCGTG-3'
CTATATAAGCAGAGCTCGTTTAGTGAACCGTCAGAATTGCCATGGAGCAGAAGCTGATCAGCGAGGAGGA
CCTGAACGAATTCAGATCTGGTACCGCCATGGACTACAAGGACGACGATGACAAGGCCGAGGCGCCCCAG
GTGGTGGAGACCGACCCGGACTTCGGGCCGCTGCCCCGGCAGCGCTCCTGTGCCTGGCCGCTGCCCAGGC
CGGAGTTTAACCAGTCCAACTCGACCACCTCCAGTCCGGCGCCGTCGGGCGGCGCGGCCGCCAACCCCGA
CGCCGCGGCGAGCCTGGCCTCGGCGTCCGCTGTCAGCACCGACTTTATGAGCAACCTGAGCCTGCTGGAG
GAGAGTGAGGACTTCGCGCGGGCGCCAGGCTGCGTGGCCGTGGCGGCGGCGGCTGCGGCCAGCAGGGGCC
TGTGCGGGGACTTCCAGGGCCCCGAGGCGGGCTGCGTGCACCCAGCGCCGCCACAGCCCCCACCGACCGG
GCCGCTGTCGCAGCCCCCACCCGTGCCTCCCTCCGCTGCCGCCGCCGCGGGGCCACTCGCGGGACAGCCG
CGCAAGACCAGCTCGTCGCGCCGCAACGCGTGGGGCAACCTGTCGTACGCCGACCTCATCACCAAGGCCA
TCGAGAGCTCAGCCGAGAAGAGGCTCACCCTGTCGCAGATCTACGAGTGGATGGTGAAGAGCGTGCCCTA
CTTCAAGGATAAGGGCGACAGCAACAGCTCGGCGGGCTGGAAGAATTCAATTCGCCACAATCTGTCCCTT
CACAGCAGGTTTATTCGAGTGCAGAATGAAGGAACTGGAAAGAG
